>Addgene plasmid #118896 | pOCC210 | depositor full sequence | sequence record 224686 | Full Sequence
AGCTGCCACCATTTTGTTCGCCCAGGACTCTAGCTATAGTTCTAGTGGTTGGCTACGTATACTCCGGAAT
ATTAATAGATCATGGAGATAATTAAAATGATAACCATCTCGCAAATAAATAAGTATTTTACTGTTTTCGT
AACAGTTTTGTAATAAAAAAACCTATAAATATTCCGGATTATTCATACCGTCCCACCATCGGGCGCGGAT
CGCCACCATGGGCATGAAAATCGAAGAAGGTAAACTGGTAATCTGGATTAACGGCGATAAAGGCTATAAC
GGTCTCGCTGAAGTCGGTAAGAAATTCGAGAAAGATACCGGAATTAAAGTCACCGTTGAGCATCCGGATA
AACTGGAAGAGAAATTCCCACAGGTTGCGGCAACTGGCGATGGCCCTGACATTATCTTCTGGGCACACGA
CCGCTTTGGTGGCTACGCTCAATCTGGCCTGTTGGCTGAAATCACCCCGGACAAAGCGTTCCAGGACAAG
CTGTATCCGTTTACCTGGGATGCCGTACGTTACAACGGCAAGCTGATTGCTTACCCGATCGCTGTTGAAG
CGTTATCGCTGATTTATAACAAAGATCTGCTGCCGAACCCGCCAAAAACCTGGGAAGAGATCCCGGCGCT
GGATAAAGAACTGAAAGCGAAAGGTAAGAGCGCGCTGATGTTCAACCTGCAAGAACCGTACTTCACCTGG
CCGCTGATTGCTGCTGACGGGGGTTATGCGTTCAAGTATGAAAACGGCAAGTACGACATTAAAGACGTGG
GCGTGGATAACGCTGGCGCGAAAGCGGGTCTGACCTTCCTGGTTGACCTGATTAAAAACAAACACATGAA
TGCAGACACCGATTACTCCATCGCAGAAGCTGCCTTTAATAAAGGCGAAACAGCGATGACCATCAACGGC
CCGTGGGCATGGTCCAACATCGACACCAGCAAAGTGAATTATGGTGTAACGGTACTGCCGACCTTCAAGG
GTCAACCATCCAAACCGTTCGTTGGCGTGCTGAGCGCAGGTATTAACGCCGCCAGTCCGAACAAAGAGCT
GGCAAAAGAGTTCCTCGAAAACTATCTGCTGACTGATGAAGGTCTGGAAGCGGTTAATAAAGACAAACCG
CTGGGTGCCGTAGCGCTGAAGTCTTACGAGGAAGAGTTGGTGAAAGATCCGCGTATTGCCGCCACTATGG
AAAACGCCCAGAAAGGTGAAATCATGCCGAACATCCCGCAGATGTCCGCTTTCTGGTATGCCGTGCGTAC
TGCGGTGATCAACGCCGCCAGCGGTCGTCAGACTGTCGATGAAGCCCTGAAAGACGCGCAGACTAATTCG
AGCTCGAACAACAACAACAATAACAATAACAACAACAGCAGCGGCAGACTGGAAGTTCTGTTCCAGGGGC
CGGCGGCCGCAAGCGCTATGGCCACAACCTGTTACATTGCACAAGATAAAAATATATCATCACGAACAGT
AAAACTGTCTGCTTACATAAACAGTAATACAAGGGGTGTTATGCAGTTTAAGGTTTACACCTATAAAAGA
GAGAGCCGTTATCGTCTGTTTGTGGATGTACAGAGTGATATTATTGACACGCCCGGGCGACGGATGGTGA
TCCCCCTGGCCAGTGCCCGTCTGCTGTCAGATAAAGTCTCCCGTGAACTTTACCCGGTGGTGCATATCGG
GGATGAAAGCTGGCGCATGATGACCACCGATATGGCCAGTGTGCCGGTCTCCGTTATCGGGGAAGAAGTG
GCTGATCTCAGCCACCGCGAAAATGACATCAAAAACGCCATTAACCTGATGTTCTGGGGAATATAAATGT
CAGGCTCCCTTATACACAGCCAGTGGCGCGCCGGGATCCAGCAGCGGCAGAGAAAACTTGTATTTCCAGG
GCATGGACAAAGACTGCGAAATGAAGCGCACCACCCTGGATAGCCCTCTGGGCAAGCTGGAACTGTCTGG
GTGCGAACAGGGCCTGCACCGTATCATCTTCCTGGGCAAAGGAACATCTGCCGCCGACGCCGTGGAAGTG
CCTGCCCCAGCCGCCGTGCTGGGCGGACCAGAGCCACTGATGCAGGCCACCGCCTGGCTCAACGCCTACT
TTCACCAGCCTGAGGCCATCGAGGAGTTCCCTGTGCCAGCCCTGCACCACCCAGTGTTCCAGCAGGAGAG
CTTTACCCGCCAGGTGCTGTGGAAACTGCTGAAAGTGGTGAAGTTCGGAGAGGTCATCAGCTACAGCCAC
CTGGCCGCCCTGGCCGGCAATCCCGCCGCCACCGCCGCCGTGAAAACCGCCCTGAGCGGAAATCCCGTGC
CCATTCTGATCCCCTGCCACCGGGTGGTGCAGGGCGACCTGGACGTGGGGGGCTACGAGGGCGGGCTCGC
CGTGAAAGAGTGGCTGCTGGCCCACGAGGGCCACAGACTGGGCAAGCCTGGGCTGGGTCTGGAAGTTCTG
TTCCAGGGGCCGGGCAGCAGCCATCACCATCACCATCACAGTGGATAATAGAAGCTTGTCGAGAAGTACT
AGAGGATCATAATCAGCCATACCACATTTGTAGAGGTTTTACTTGCTTTAAAAAACCTCCCACACCTCCC
CCTGAACCTGAAACATAAAATGAATGCAATTGTTGTTGTTAACTTGTTTATTGCAGCTTATAATGGTTAC
AAATAAAGCAATAGCATCACAAATTTCACAAATAAAGCATTTTTTTCACTGCATTCTAGTTGTGGTTTGT
CCAAACTCATCAATGTATCTTATCATGTCTGGATCTGATCACTGCTTGAGCCTAGGAGATCCGAACCAGA
TAAGTGAAAGCCTGCATCCGCAGATCTTAATTAATAAAACACGATACATTGTTATTAGTACATTTATTAA
GCGCTAGATTCTGTGCGTTGTTGATTTACAGACAATTGTTGTACGTATTTTAATAATTCATTAAATTTAT
AATCTTTAGGGTGGTATGTTAGAGCGAAAATCAAATGATTTTCAGCGTCTTTATATCTGAATTTAAATAT
TAAATCCTCAATAGATTTGTAAAATAGGTTTCGATTAGTTTCAAACAAGGGTTGTTTTTCCGAACCGATG
GCTGGACTATCTAATGGATTTTCGCTCAACGCCACAAAACTTGCCAAATCTTGTAGCAGCAATCTAGCTT
TGTCGATATTCGTTTGTGTTTTGTTTTGTAATAAAGGTTCGACGTCGTTCAAAATATTATGCGCTTTTGT
ATTTCTTTCATCACTGTCGTTAGTGTACAATTGACTCGACGTAAACACGTTAAATAACGCTTGGACATAT
TTAACATCGGGCGTGTTAGCTTTATTAGGCCGATTATCGTCGTCGTCCCAACCCTCGTCGTTAGAAGTTG
CTTCCGAAGACGATTTTGCCATAGCCACACGACGCCTATTAATTGTGTCGGCTAACACGTCCGCGATCAA
ATTTGTAGTTGAGCTTTTTGGGCCTCATGGGCCTTCCGCTCACTGCCCGCTTTCCAGTCGGGAAACCTGT
CGTGCCAGCTGCATTAACATGGTCATAGCTGTTTCCTTGCGTATTGGGCGCTCTCCGCTTCCTCGCTCAC
TGACTCGCTGCGCTCGGTCGTTCGGGTAAAGCCTGGGGTGCCTAATGAGCAAAAGGCCAGCAAAAGGCCA
GGAACCGTAAAAAGGCCGCGTTGCTGGCGTTTTTCCATAGGCTCCGCCCCCCTGACGAGCATCACAAAAA
TCGACGCTCAAGTCAGAGGTGGCGAAACCCGACAGGACTATAAAGATACCAGGCGTTTCCCCCTGGAAGC
TCCCTCGTGCGCTCTCCTGTTCCGACCCTGCCGCTTACCGGATACCTGTCCGCCTTTCTCCCTTCGGGAA
GCGTGGCGCTTTCTCATAGCTCACGCTGTAGGTATCTCAGTTCGGTGTAGGTCGTTCGCTCCAAGCTGGG
CTGTGTGCACGAACCCCCCGTTCAGCCCGACCGCTGCGCCTTATCCGGTAACTATCGTCTTGAGTCCAAC
CCGGTAAGACACGACTTATCGCCACTGGCAGCAGCCACTGGTAACAGGATTAGCAGAGCGAGGTATGTAG
GCGGTGCTACAGAGTTCTTGAAGTGGTGGCCTAACTACGGCTACACTAGAAGAACAGTATTTGGTATCTG
CGCTCTGCTGAAGCCAGTTACCTTCGGAAAAAGAGTTGGTAGCTCTTGATCCGGCAAACAAACCACCGCT
GGTAGCGGTGGTTTTTTTGTTTGCAAGCAGCAGATTACGCGCAGAAAAAAAGGATCTCAAGAAGATCCTT
TGATCTTTTCTACGGGGTCTGACGCTCAGTGGAACGAAAACTCACGTTAAGGGATTTTGGTCATGAGATT
ATCAAAAAGGATCTTCACCTAGATCCTTTTAAATTAAAAATGAAGTTTTAAATCAATCTAAAGTATATAT
GAGTAAACTTGGTCTGACAGTTACCAATGCTTAATCAGTGAGGCACCTATCTCAGCGATCTGTCTATTTC
GTTCATCCATAGTTGCCTGACTCCCCGTCGTGTAGATAACTACGATACGGGAGGGCTTACCATCTGGCCC
CAGTGCTGCAATGATACCGCGAGACCCACGCTCACCGGCTCCAGATTTATCAGCAATAAACCAGCCAGCC
GGAAGGGCCGAGCGCAGAAGTGGTCCTGCAACTTTATCCGCCTCCATCCAGTCTATTAATTGTTGCCGGG
AAGCTAGAGTAAGTAGTTCGCCAGTTAATAGTTTGCGCAACGTTGTTGCCATTGCTGCAGGCATCGTGGT
GTCACGCTCGTCGTTTGGTATGGCTTCATTCAGCTCCGGTTCCCAACGATCAAGGCGAGTTACATGATCC
CCCATGTTGTGCAAAAAAGCGGTTAGCTCCTTCGGTCCTCCGATCGTTGTCAGAAGTAAGTTGGCCGCAG
TGTTATCACTCATGGTTATGGCAGCACTGCATAATTCTCTTACTGTCATGCCATCCGTAAGATGCTTTTC
TGTGACTGGTGAGTACTCAACCAAGTCATTCTGAGAATAGTGTATGCGGCGACCGAGTTGCTCTTGCCCG
GCGTCAACACGGGATAATACCGCGCCACATAGCAGAACTTTAAAAGTGCTCATCATTGGAAAACGTTCTT
CGGGGCGAAAACTCTCAAGGATCTTACCGCTGTTGAGATCCAGTTCGATGTAACCCACTCGTGCACCCAA
CTGATCTTCAGCATCTTTTACTTTCACCAGCGTTTCTGGGTGAGCAAAAACAGGAAGGCAAAATGCCGCA
AAAAAGGGAATAAGGGCGACACGGAAATGTTGAATACTCATTACTCTTCCTTTTTCAATATTATTGAAGC
ATTTATCAGGGTTATTGTCTCATGAGCGGATACATATTTGAATGTATTTAGAAAAATAAACAAATAGGGG
TTCCGCGCACATTTCCCCGAAAAGTGCCACCTAAATTGTAAGCGTTAATATTTTGTTAAAATTCGCGTTA
AATTTTTGTTAAATCAGCTCATTTTTTAACCAATAGGCCGAAATCGGCAAAATCCCTTATAAATCAAAAG
AATAGACCGAGATAGGGTTGAGTGGCCGCTACAGGGCGCTCCCATTCGCCATTCAGGCTGCGCAACTGTT
GGGAAGGGCGTTTCGGTGCGGGCCTCTTCGCTATTACGCCAGCTGGCGAAAGGGGGATGTGCTGCAAGGC
GATTAAGTTGGGTAACGCCAGGGTTTTCCCAGTCACGACGTTGTAAAACGACGGCCAGTGAGCGCGACGT
AATACGACTCACTATAGGGCGAATTGGCGGAAGGCCGTCAAGGCCGTGACGTTAAAACTATTAAGCCATC
CAATCGACCGTTAGTCGAATCAGGACCGCTGGTGCGAGAAGCCGCGAAGTATGGCGAATGCATCGTATAA
CGTGTGGAGTCCGCTCATTAGAGCGTCATGTTTAGACAAGAAAGCTACATATTTAATTGATCCCGATGAT
TTTATTGATAAATTGACCCTAACTCCATACACGGTATTCTACAATGGCGGGGTTTTGGTCAAAATTTCCG
GACTGCGATTGTACATGCTGTTAACGGCTCCGCCCACTATTAATGAAATTAAAAATTCCAATTTTAAAAA
ACGCAGCAAGAGAAACATTTGTATGAAAGAATGCGTAGAAGGAAAGAAAAATGTCGTGGACATGCTGAAC
AACAAGATTAATATGCCTCCGTGTATAAAAAAAATATTGAACGATTTGAAAGAAAACAATGTACCGCGCG
GCGGTATGTACAGGAAGAGGTTTATACTAAACTGTTACATTGCAAACGTGGTTTCGTGTGCCAAGTGTGA
AAACCGATGTTTAATCAAGGCTCTGACGCATTTCTACAACCACGACTCCAAGTGTGTGGGTGAAGTCATG
CATCTTTTAATCAAATCCCAAGATGTGTATAAACCACCAAACTGCCAAAAAATGAAAACTGTGGACAAGC
TCTGTCCGTTTGCTGGCAACTGCAAGGGTCTCAATCCTATTTGTAATTATTGAATAATAAAACAATTATA
AATGCTAAATTTGTTTTTTATTAACGATACAAACCAAACGCAACAAGAACATTTGTAGTATTATCTATAA
TTGAAAACGCGTAGTTATAATCGCTGAGGTAATATTTAAAATCATTTTCAAATGATTCACAGTTAATTTG
CGACAATATAATTTTATTTTCACATAAACTAGACGCCTTGTCGTCTTCTTCTTCGTATTCCTTCTCTTTT
TCATTTTTCTCCTCATAAAAATTAACATAGTTATTATCGTATCCATATATGTATCTATCGTATAGAGTAA
ATTTTTTGTTGTCATAAATATATATGTCTTTTTTAATGGGGTGTATAGTACCGCTGCGCATAGTTTTTCT
GTAATTTACAACAGTGCTATTTTCTGGTAGTTCTTCGGAGTGTGTTGCTTTAATTATTAAATTTATATAA
TCAATGAATTTGGGATCGTCGGTTTTGTACAATATGTTGCCGGCATAGTACGCAGCTTCTTCTAGTTCAA
TTACACCATTTTTTAGCAGCACCGGATTAACATAACTTTCCAAAATGTTGTACGAACCGTTAAACAAAAA
CAGTTCACCTCCCTTTTCTATACTATTGTCTGCGAGCAGTTGTTTGTTGTTAAAAATAACAGCCATTGTA
ATGAGACGCACAAACTAATATCACA
Features (pLannotate 1.2.2; 18 found; start..end, strand, type, name):
     79..170     +  promoter       polyhedrin promoter: polh from Autographa californica; promoter for the baculovirus polyhedrin gene
    224..1324    +  CDS            MBP: maltose binding protein from E. coli; malE (mutated); This version of the gene does not encode a signal sequence, so MBP will remain in the cytosol.
   1511..1813    +  CDS            ccdB: CCDB_ECOLI - Also known as G, letB, letD. Experimental evidence at protein level: Swiss-Prot protein existence level 1. Toxic component of a type II toxin-antitoxin (TA) system, functioning in plasmid maintainence. Responsible for the post- segregational killing (PSK) of plasmid-free cells, also referred to as a plasmid addiction system. Half-life of over 2 hours. Cell killing by CcdB is accompanied by filamentation, defects in chromosome and plasmid segregation, defects in cell division, formation of anucleate cells, decreased DNA synthesis and plasmid loss. Interferes with the activity of DN
   1893..2438    +  CDS            SNAP-tag®: human O6-alkylguanine-DNA-alkyltransferase variant that forms covalent bonds with benzylguanine derivatives fast-reacting variant, optimized for mammalian expression
   2472..2489    +  CDS            7xHis (fragment): 6xHis affinity tag
   2525..2608    +  CDS            large T antigen (fragment): large T antigen from SV40 (simian virus 40)
   2631..2765    +  polyA_signal   SV40 poly(A) signal: SV40 polyadenylation signal
   2838..3210    +  3'UTR          polyhedrin 3' UTR: 3' UTR from the Autographa californica nucleopolyhedrovirus polyhedrin gene (Suzuki et al., 2006)
   3470..3517    -  CDS            lacI (fragment): lac repressor; lacI; The lac repressor binds to the lac operator to inhibit transcription in E. coli. This inhibition can be relieved by adding lactose or isopropyl-β-D-thiogalactopyranoside (IPTG).
   3554..3594    -  rep_origin     RSF ori (fragment): Plasmids containing the RSF 1030 origin of replication can be propagated in E. coli cells that contain additional plasmids with compatible origins.
   3672..4260    -  rep_origin     ori: high-copy-number ColE1/pMB1/pBR322/pUC origin of replication
   4431..5291    -  CDS            AmpR: β-lactamase; bla; confers resistance to ampicillin, carbenicillin, and related antibiotics
   5293..5397    -  promoter       AmpR promoter: bla
   5423..5554    -  rep_origin     M13 ori (fragment): M13 bacteriophage origin of replication; arrow indicates direction of (+) strand synthesis
   5575..5731    -  CDS            lacZα (fragment): LacZα fragment of β-galactosidase; lacZ fragment
   5740..5758    +  promoter       T7 promoter: promoter for bacteriophage T7 RNA polymerase
   5861..6490    +  CDS            LEF-2: LEF2_NPVAC - Experimental evidence at protein level: Swiss-Prot protein existence level 1. Plays an essential role in viral DNA replication. Does not seem to participate in the initiation step but is rather important for the amplification of DNA. Also required for expression from the vp39 and polh promoters. From Autographa californica nuclear polyhedrosis virus (AcMNPV).
   6531..7136    +  CDS            ORF603: baculovirus ORF603 protein
