>Addgene plasmid #118896 | pOCC210 | addgene full sequence | sequence record 232311 | Addgene NGS Result
ATTCCGGATTATTCATACCGTCCCACCATCGGGCGCGGATCGCCACCATGGGCATGAAAATCGAAGAAGG
TAAACTGGTAATCTGGATTAACGGCGATAAAGGCTATAACGGTCTCGCTGAAGTCGGTAAGAAATTCGAG
AAAGATACCGGAATTAAAGTCACCGTTGAGCATCCGGATAAACTGGAAGAGAAATTCCCACAGGTTGCGG
CAACTGGCGATGGCCCTGACATTATCTTCTGGGCACACGACCGCTTTGGTGGCTACGCTCAATCTGGCCT
GTTGGCTGAAATCACCCCGGACAAAGCGTTCCAGGACAAGCTGTATCCGTTTACCTGGGATGCCGTACGT
TACAACGGCAAGCTGATTGCTTACCCGATCGCTGTTGAAGCGTTATCGCTGATTTATAACAAAGATCTGC
TGCCGAACCCGCCAAAAACCTGGGAAGAGATCCCGGCGCTGGATAAAGAACTGAAAGCGAAAGGTAAGAG
CGCGCTGATGTTCAACCTGCAAGAACCGTACTTCACCTGGCCGCTGATTGCTGCTGACGGGGGTTATGCG
TTCAAGTATGAAAACGGCAAGTACGACATTAAAGACGTGGGCGTGGATAACGCTGGCGCGAAAGCGGGTC
TGACCTTCCTGGTTGACCTGATTAAAAACAAACACATGAATGCAGACACCGATTACTCCATCGCAGAAGC
TGCCTTTAATAAAGGCGAAACAGCGATGACCATCAACGGCCCGTGGGCATGGTCCAACATCGACACCAGC
AAAGTGAATTATGGTGTAACGGTACTGCCGACCTTCAAGGGTCAACCATCCAAACCGTTCGTTGGCGTGC
TGAGCGCAGGTATTAACGCCGCCAGTCCGAACAAAGAGCTGGCAAAAGAGTTCCTCGAAAACTATCTGCT
GACTGATGAAGGTCTGGAAGCGGTTAATAAAGACAAACCGCTGGGTGCCGTAGCGCTGAAGTCTTACGAG
GAAGAGTTGGTGAAAGATCCGCGTATTGCCGCCACTATGGAAAACGCCCAGAAAGGTGAAATCATGCCGA
ACATCCCGCAGATGTCCGCTTTCTGGTATGCCGTGCGTACTGCGGTGATCAACGCCGCCAGCGGTCGTCA
GACTGTCGATGAAGCCCTGAAAGACGCGCAGACTAATTCGAGCTCGAACAACAACAACAATAACAATAAC
AACAACAGCAGCGGCAGACTGGAAGTTCTGTTCCAGGGGCCGGCGGCCGCAAGCGCTATGGCCACAACCT
GTTACATTGCACAAGATAAAAATATATCATCACGAACAGTAAAACTGTCTGCTTACATAAACAGTAATAC
AAGGGGTGTTATGCAGTTTAAGGTTTACACCTATAAAAGAGAGAGCCGTTATCGTCTGTTTGTGGATGTA
CAGAGTGATATTATTGACACGCCCGGGCGACGGATGGTGATCCCCCTGGCCAGTGCCCGTCTGCTGTCAG
ATAAAGTCTCCCGTGAACTTTACCCGGTGGTGCATATCGGGGATGAAAGCTGGCGCATGATGACCACCGA
TATGGCCAGTGTGCCGGTCTCCGTTATCGGGGAAGAAGTGGCTGATCTCAGCCACCGCGAAAATGACATC
AAAAACGCCATTAACCTGATGTTCTGGGGAATATAAATGTCAGGCTCCCTTATACACAGCCAGTGGCGCG
CCGGGATCCAGCAGCGGCAGAGAAAACTTGTATTTCCAGGGCATGGACAAAGACTGCGAAATGAAGCGCA
CCACCCTGGATAGCCCTCTGGGCAAGCTGGAACTGTCTGGGTGCGAACAGGGCCTGCACCGTATCATCTT
CCTGGGCAAAGGAACATCTGCCGCCGACGCCGTGGAAGTGCCTGCCCCAGCCGCCGTGCTGGGCGGACCA
GAGCCACTGATGCAGGCCACCGCCTGGCTCAACGCCTACTTTCACCAGCCTGAGGCCATCGAGGAGTTCC
CTGTGCCAGCCCTGCACCACCCAGTGTTCCAGCAGGAGAGCTTTACCCGCCAGGTGCTGTGGAAACTGCT
GAAAGTGGTGAAGTTCGGAGAGGTCATCAGCTACAGCCACCTGGCCGCCCTGGCCGGCAATCCCGCCGCC
ACCGCCGCCGTGAAAACCGCCCTGAGCGGAAATCCCGTGCCCATTCTGATCCCCTGCCACCGGGTGGTGC
AGGGCGACCTGGACGTGGGGGGCTACGAGGGCGGGCTCGCCGTGAAAGAGTGGCTGCTGGCCCACGAGGG
CCACAGACTGGGCAAGCCTGGGCTGGGTCTGGAAGTTCTGTTCCAGGGGCCGGGCAGCAGCCATCACCAT
CACCATCACAGTGGATAATAGAAGCTTGTCGAGAAGTACTAGAGGATCATAATCAGCCATACCACATTTG
TAGAGGTTTTACTTGCTTTAAAAAACCTCCCACACCTCCCCCTGAACCTGAAACATAAAATGAATGCAAT
TGTTGTTGTTAACTTGTTTATTGCAGCTTATAATGGTTACAAATAAAGCAATAGCATCACAAATTTCACA
AATAAAGCATTTTTTTCACTGCATTCTAGTTGTGGTTTGTCCAAACTCATCAATGTATCTTATCATGTCT
GGATCTGATCACTGCTTGAGCCTAGGAGATCCGAACCAGATAAGTGAAAGCCTGCATCCGCAGATCTTAA
TTAATAAAACACGATACATTGTTATTAGTACATTTATTAAGCGCTAGATTCTGTGCGTTGTTGATTTACA
GACAATTGTTGTACGTATTTTAATAATTCATTAAATTTATAATCTTTAGGGTGGTATGTTAGAGCGAAAA
TCAAATGATTTTCAGCGTCTTTATATCTGAATTTAAATATTAAATCCTCAATAGATTTGTAAAATAGGTT
TCGATTAGTTTCAAACAAGGGTTGTTTTTCCGAACCGATGGCTGGACTATCTAATGGATTTTCGCTCAAC
GCCACAAAACTTGCCAAATCTTGTAGCAGCAATCTAGCTTTGTCGATATTCGTTTGTGTTTTGTTTTGTA
ATAAAGGTTCGACGTCGTTCAAAATATTATGCGCTTTTGTATTTCTTTCATCACTGTCGTTAGTGTACAA
TTGACTCGACGTAAACACGTTAAATAACGCTTGGACATATTTAACATCGGGCGTGTTAGCTTTATTAGGC
CGATTATCGTCGTCGTCCCAACCCTCGTCGTTAGAAGTTGCTTCCGAAGACGATTTTGCCATAGCCACAC
GACGCCTATTAATTGTGTCGGCTAACACGTCCGCGATCAAATTTGTAGTTGAGCTTTTTGGGCCTCATGG
GCCTTCCGCTCACTGCCCGCTTTCCAGTCGGGAAACCTGTCGTGCCAGCTGCATTAACATGGTCATAGCT
GTTTCCTTGCGTATTGGGCGCTCTCCGCTTCCTCGCTCACTGACTCGCTGCGCTCGGTCGTTCGGGTAAA
GCCTGGGGTGCCTAATGAGCAAAAGGCCAGCAAAAGGCCAGGAACCGTAAAAAGGCCGCGTTGCTGGCGT
TTTTCCATAGGCTCCGCCCCCCTGACGAGCATCACAAAAATCGACGCTCAAGTCAGAGGTGGCGAAACCC
GACAGGACTATAAAGATACCAGGCGTTTCCCCCTGGAAGCTCCCTCGTGCGCTCTCCTGTTCCGACCCTG
CCGCTTACCGGATACCTGTCCGCCTTTCTCCCTTCGGGAAGCGTGGCGCTTTCTCATAGCTCACGCTGTA
GGTATCTCAGTTCGGTGTAGGTCGTTCGCTCCAAGCTGGGCTGTGTGCACGAACCCCCCGTTCAGCCCGA
CCGCTGCGCCTTATCCGGTAACTATCGTCTTGAGTCCAACCCGGTAAGACACGACTTATCGCCACTGGCA
GCAGCCACTGGTAACAGGATTAGCAGAGCGAGGTATGTAGGCGGTGCTACAGAGTTCTTGAAGTGGTGGC
CTAACTACGGCTACACTAGAAGAACAGTATTTGGTATCTGCGCTCTGCTGAAGCCAGTTACCTTCGGAAA
AAGAGTTGGTAGCTCTTGATCCGGCAAACAAACCACCGCTGGTAGCGGTGGTTTTTTTGTTTGCAAGCAG
CAGATTACGCGCAGAAAAAAAGGATCTCAAGAAGATCCTTTGATCTTTTCTACGGGGTCTGACGCTCAGT
GGAACGAAAACTCACGTTAAGGGATTTTGGTCATGAGATTATCAAAAAGGATCTTCACCTAGATCCTTTT
AAATTAAAAATGAAGTTTTAAATCAATCTAAAGTATATATGAGTAAACTTGGTCTGACAGTTACCAATGC
TTAATCAGTGAGGCACCTATCTCAGCGATCTGTCTATTTCGTTCATCCATAGTTGCCTGACTCCCCGTCG
TGTAGATAACTACGATACGGGAGGGCTTACCATCTGGCCCCAGTGCTGCAATGATACCGCGAGAACCACG
CTCACCGGCTCCAGATTTATCAGCAATAAACCAGCCAGCCGGAAGGGCCGAGCGCAGAAGTGGTCCTGCA
ACTTTATCCGCCTCCATCCAGTCTATTAATTGTTGCCGGGAAGCTAGAGTAAGTAGTTCGCCAGTTAATA
GTTTGCGCAACGTTGTTGCCATTGCTACAGGCATCGTGGTGTCACGCTCGTCGTTTGGTATGGCTTCATT
CAGCTCCGGTTCCCAACGATCAAGGCGAGTTACATGATCCCCCATGTTGTGCAAAAAAGCGGTTAGCTCC
TTCGGTCCTCCGATCGTTGTCAGAAGTAAGTTGGCCGCAGTGTTATCACTCATGGTTATGGCAGCACTGC
ATAATTCTCTTACTGTCATGCCATCCGTAAGATGCTTTTCTGTGACTGGTGAGTACTCAACCAAGTCATT
CTGAGAATAGTGTATGCGGCGACCGAGTTGCTCTTGCCCGGCGTCAATACGGGATAATACCGCGCCACAT
AGCAGAACTTTAAAAGTGCTCATCATTGGAAAACGTTCTTCGGGGCGAAAACTCTCAAGGATCTTACCGC
TGTTGAGATCCAGTTCGATGTAACCCACTCGTGCACCCAACTGATCTTCAGCATCTTTTACTTTCACCAG
CGTTTCTGGGTGAGCAAAAACAGGAAGGCAAAATGCCGCAAAAAAGGGAATAAGGGCGACACGGAAATGT
TGAATACTCATACTCTTCCTTTTTCAATATTATTGAAGCATTTATCAGGGTTATTGTCTCATGAGCGGAT
ACATATTTGAATGTATTTAGAAAAATAAACAAATAGGGGTTCCGCGCACATTTCCCCGAAAAGTGCCACC
TAAATTGTAAGCGTTAATATTTTGTTAAAATTCGCGTTAAATTTTTGTTAAATCAGCTCATTTTTTAACC
AATAGGCCGAAATCGGCAAAATCCCTTATAAATCAAAAGAATAGACCGAGATAGGGTTGAGTGGCCGCTA
CAGGGCGCTCCCATTCGCCATTCAGGCTGCGCAACTGTTGGGAAGGGCGTTTCGGTGCGGGCCTCTTCGC
TATTACGCCAGCTGGCGAAAGGGGGATGTGCTGCAAGGCGATTAAGTTGGGTAACGCCAGGGTTTTCCCA
GTCACGACGTTGTAAAACGACGGCCAGTGAGCGCGACGTAATACGACTCACTATAGGGCGAATTGGCGGA
AGGCCGTCAAGGCCGTGACGTTAAAACTATTAAGCCATCCAATCGACCGTTAGTCGAATCAGGACCGCTG
GTGCGAGAAGCCGCGAAGTATGGCGAATGCATCGTATAACGTGTGGAGTCCGCTCATTAGAGCGTCATGT
TTAGACAAGAAAGCTACATATTTAATTGATCCCGATGATTTTATTGATAAATTGACCCTAACTCCATACA
CGGTATTCTACAATGGCGGGGTTTTGGTCAAAATTTCCGGACTGCGATTGTACATGCTGTTAACGGCTCC
GCCCACTATTAATGAAATTAAAAATTCCAATTTTAAAAAACGCAGCAAGAGAAACATTTGTATGAAAGAA
TGCGTAGAAGGAAAGAAAAATGTCGTGGACATGCTGAACAACAAGATTAATATGCCTCCGTGTATAAAAA
AAATATTGAACGATTTGAAAGAAAACAATGTACCGCGCGGCGGTATGTACAGGAAGAGGTTTATACTAAA
CTGTTACATTGCAAACGTGGTTTCGTGTGCCAAGTGTGAAAACCGATGTTTAATCAAGGCTCTGACGCAT
TTCTACAACCACGACTCCAAGTGTGTGGGTGAAGTCATGCATCTTTTAATCAAATCCCAAGATGTGTATA
AACCACCAAACTGCCAAAAAATGAAAACTGTGGACAAGCTCTGTCCGTTTGCTGGCAACTGCAAGGGTCT
CAATCCTATTTGTAATTATTGAATAATAAAACAATTATAAATGCTAAATTTGTTTTTTATTAACGATACA
AACCAAACGCAACAAGAACATTTGTAGTATTATCTATAATTGAAAACGCGTAGTTATAATCGCTGAGGTA
ATATTTAAAATCATTTTCAAATGATTCACAGTTAATTTGCGACAATATAATTTTATTTTCACATAAACTA
GACGCCTTGTCGTCTTCTTCTTCGTATTCCTTCTCTTTTTCATTTTTCTCCTCATAAAAATTAACATAGT
TATTATCGTATCCATATATGTATCTATCGTATAGAGTAAATTTTTTGTTGTCATAAATATATATGTCTTT
TTTAATGGGGTGTATAGTACCGCTGCGCATAGTTTTTCTGTAATTTACAACAGTGCTATTTTCTGGTAGT
TCTTCGGAGTGTGTTGCTTTAATTATTAAATTTATATAATCAATGAATTTGGGATCGTCGGTTTTGTACA
ATATGTTGCCGGCATAGTACGCAGCTTCTTCTAGTTCAATTACACCATTTTTTAGCAGCACCGGATTAAC
ATAACTTTCCAAAATGTTGTACGAACCGTTAAACAAAAACAGTTCACCTCCCTTTTCTATACTATTGTCT
GCGAGCAGTTGTTTGTTGTTAAAAATAACAGCCATTGTAATGAGACGCACAAACTAATATCACAAGCTGC
CACCATTTTGTTCGCCCAGGACTCTAGCTATAGTTCTAGTGGTTGGCTACGTATACTCCGGAATATTAAT
AGATCATGGAGATAATTAAAATGATAACCATCTCGCAAATAAATAAGTATTTTACTGTTTTCGTAACAGT
TTTGTAATAAAAAAACCTATAAAT
Features (pLannotate 1.2.2; 18 found; start..end, strand, type, name):
     54..1154    +  CDS            MBP: maltose binding protein from E. coli; malE (mutated); This version of the gene does not encode a signal sequence, so MBP will remain in the cytosol.
   1341..1643    +  CDS            ccdB: CCDB_ECOLI - Also known as G, letB, letD. Experimental evidence at protein level: Swiss-Prot protein existence level 1. Toxic component of a type II toxin-antitoxin (TA) system, functioning in plasmid maintainence. Responsible for the post- segregational killing (PSK) of plasmid-free cells, also referred to as a plasmid addiction system. Half-life of over 2 hours. Cell killing by CcdB is accompanied by filamentation, defects in chromosome and plasmid segregation, defects in cell division, formation of anucleate cells, decreased DNA synthesis and plasmid loss. Interferes with the activity of DN
   1723..2268    +  CDS            SNAP-tag®: human O6-alkylguanine-DNA-alkyltransferase variant that forms covalent bonds with benzylguanine derivatives fast-reacting variant, optimized for mammalian expression
   2302..2319    +  CDS            7xHis (fragment): 6xHis affinity tag
   2355..2438    +  CDS            large T antigen (fragment): large T antigen from SV40 (simian virus 40)
   2461..2595    +  polyA_signal   SV40 poly(A) signal: SV40 polyadenylation signal
   2668..3040    +  3'UTR          polyhedrin 3' UTR: 3' UTR from the Autographa californica nucleopolyhedrovirus polyhedrin gene (Suzuki et al., 2006)
   3300..3347    -  CDS            lacI (fragment): lac repressor; lacI; The lac repressor binds to the lac operator to inhibit transcription in E. coli. This inhibition can be relieved by adding lactose or isopropyl-β-D-thiogalactopyranoside (IPTG).
   3384..3424    -  rep_origin     RSF ori (fragment): Plasmids containing the RSF 1030 origin of replication can be propagated in E. coli cells that contain additional plasmids with compatible origins.
   3502..4090    -  rep_origin     ori: high-copy-number ColE1/pMB1/pBR322/pUC origin of replication
   4261..5121    -  CDS            AmpR: β-lactamase; bla; confers resistance to ampicillin, carbenicillin, and related antibiotics
   5122..5226    -  promoter       AmpR promoter: bla
   5252..5383    -  rep_origin     M13 ori (fragment): M13 bacteriophage origin of replication; arrow indicates direction of (+) strand synthesis
   5404..5560    -  CDS            lacZα (fragment): LacZα fragment of β-galactosidase; lacZ fragment
   5569..5587    +  promoter       T7 promoter: promoter for bacteriophage T7 RNA polymerase
   5690..6319    +  CDS            LEF-2: LEF2_NPVAC - Experimental evidence at protein level: Swiss-Prot protein existence level 1. Plays an essential role in viral DNA replication. Does not seem to participate in the initiation step but is rather important for the amplification of DNA. Also required for expression from the vp39 and polh promoters. From Autographa californica nuclear polyhedrosis virus (AcMNPV).
   6360..6965    +  CDS            ORF603: baculovirus ORF603 protein
   7073..7164    +  promoter       polyhedrin promoter: polh from Autographa californica; promoter for the baculovirus polyhedrin gene
