[The description below was written by a language model from this plasmid's Addgene catalogue record and pLannotate feature annotations shown in this document.]
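Description:
pOCC210 is a baculovirus transfer (shuttle) vector built on the pOET1 backbone and belonging to the FlexiBAC system. It is intended for producing recombinant baculovirus by recombination with a FlashBac-type bacmid and then expressing proteins in insect cells. In E. coli it replicates from a high-copy ColE1/pUC-type origin and is selected with ampicillin through the bla gene. Because the empty vector carries the toxic ccdB gene, it is maintained in the ccdB-tolerant strain DB3.1. Short annotated fragments of lacZα, lacI, M13 ori and RSF ori, together with a T7 promoter, appear to be backbone remnants with no stated function.

The expression cassette is driven by the very late AcMNPV polyhedrin (polH) promoter. It encodes cytosolic maltose-binding protein lacking a signal sequence, then a 3C protease site and a NotI–ccdB–AscI stuffer. Downstream of the stuffer come a TEV site, the SNAP-tag, a second 3C site, a 6xHis tag and a stop codon. An SV40 polyadenylation signal and polyhedrin 3' UTR sequence follow the cassette.

A gene of interest is cloned between NotI and AscI, displacing ccdB, which provides counter-selection against uncut or religated parental vector in standard strains. The resulting fusion has an N-terminal MBP for solubility and amylose affinity purification. Its C-terminal SNAP-tag allows covalent labelling with benzylguanine substrates, and the His tag allows metal-affinity capture. 3C removes MBP and the His tag, and TEV removes the SNAP-His portion. The LEF-2 and ORF603 sequences upstream of the promoter, with the polyhedrin-locus sequence downstream, are viral flanking regions of the kind used for homologous recombination into the viral genome.

The two sequence records (sequencing result and depositor sequence) carry the same 18 features. They differ only in numbering origin and by one nucleotide in total length.
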