Addgene plasmid #118896: pOCC210
Purpose: shuttle vector for baculovirus production, using FlashBac bacmid; for rec. protein with N-terminal MBP tag, cleavable with 3C and C-terminal SNAP, cleavable with TEV and HIS6, cleavable with 3C
Depositing lab: Marc Bickle & PEPC MPI CBG. Depositing organization: Max Planck Institute of Molecular Cell Biology and Genetics. Publication: FlexiBAC: a versatile, open-source baculovirus vector system for protein expression, secretion, and proteolytic processing. Lemaitre RP, Bogdanova A, Borgonovo B, Woodruff JB, Drechsel DN. BMC Biotechnol. 2019 Mar 29;19(1):20. doi: 10.1186/s12896-019-0512-z. PubMed 30925874.
Backbone
  Vector backbone: pOET1
  Backbone size w/o insert (bp): 4900
  Vector type: Insect Expression
Growth in bacteria
  Bacterial resistance: Ampicillin, 100 μg/mL
  Growth temperature: 37°C
  Growth strain: DB3.1
  Copy number: High Copy
Gene/Insert
  Gene/Insert name: NcoI-MBP-3C-NotI-ccdB-AscI-TEV-SNAP-3C-HIS6-stop-HindIII cassette
  Promoter: polH
  Tag / fusion protein: MBP, cleavable with 3C protease (N terminal on backbone); SNAP tag, cleavable with TEV protease, HIS6, cleavable with 3C protease (C terminal on backbone)
  Cloning method: Restriction Enzyme; 5′ cloning site NotI (unknown if destroyed); 3′ cloning site AscI (unknown if destroyed)
Terms and licenses: Academic/Nonprofit Terms; Industry Terms: Not Available to Industry
How to cite: pOCC210 was a gift from Marc Bickle & PEPC MPI CBG (Addgene plasmid # 118896 ; http://n2t.net/addgene:118896 ; RRID:Addgene_118896)
